>Addgene plasmid #24385 | pUAST>stop>mCD8-GFP | addgene partial sequence | sequence record 30144 | 24385 with GFP-F
AGACTATCAATAATCTAGAGGATCTTTGTGAAGGAACCTTACTTCTGTGGTGTGACATAATTGGACAAAC
TACCTACAGAGATTTAAAGCTCTAAGGTAAATATAAAATTTTTAAGTGTATAATGTGTTAAACTACTGAT
TCTAATTGTTTGTGTATTTTAGATTCCAACCTATGGAACTGATGAATGGGAGCAGTGGTGGAATGCCTTT
AATGAGGAAAACCTGTTTTGCTCAGAAGAAATGCCATCTAGTGATGATGAGGCTACTGCTGACTCTCAAC
ATTCTACTCCTCCAAAAAAGAAGAGAAAGGTAGAAGACCCCAAGGACTTTCCTTCAGAATTGCTAAGTTT
TTTGAGTCATGCTGTGTTTAGTAATAGAACTCTTGCTTGCTTTGCTATTTACACCACAAAGGAAAAAGCT
GCACTGCTATACAAGAAAATTATGGAAAAATATTTGATGTATAGTGCCTTGACTAGAGATCATAATCAGC
CATACCACATTTGTAGAGGTTTTACTTGCTTTAAAAAACCTCCCACACCTCCCCCTGAACCTGAAACATA
AAATGAATGCAATTGTTGTTGTTAACTTGTTTATTGCAGCTTATAATGGTTACAAATAAAGCAATAGCAT
CACAAATTTCACAAATAAAGCATTTTTTTCACTGCATTCTAGTTGTGGTTTGTCCAAACTCATCAATGTA
TCTTATCATGTCTGGATCCACTAGAAGGCCTAATTCTAGTATGTATGTAAGTTAATAAAACCCATTTTTG
CGGAAAGTAGATAAAAAA
