>Addgene plasmid #24385 | pUAST>stop>mCD8-GFP | addgene partial sequence | sequence record 30145 | 24385 with Pry1
GACGAATTATTTTTAAGTTTTATTTTTAATAATTTGCGAGTACGCAAAGCTTGGCTGCATCCAACGCGTT
GGGAGCTCTCCGGATCCAAGCTTGCATGCCTGCAGGTCGGAGTACTGTCCTCCGAGCGGAGTACTGTCCT
CCGAGCGGAGTACTGTCCTCCGAGCGGAGTACTGTCCTCCGAGCGGAGTACTGTCCTCCGAGCGGAGACT
CTAGCGAGCGCCGGAGTATAAATAGAGGCGCTTCGTCTACGGAGCGACAATTCAATTCAAACAAGCAAAG
TGAACACGTCGCTAAGCGAAAGCTAAGCAAATAAACAAGCGCAGCTGAACAAGCTAAACAATCTGCAGTA
AAGTGCAAGTTAAAGTGAATCAATTAAAAGTAACCAGCAACCAAGTAAATCAACTGCAACTACTGAAATC
TGCCAAGAAGTAATTATTGAATACAAGAAGAGAACTCTGAATAGGGAATTGGGAATTCGTTAACAGATCT
GAGGGTACCCGGGGATCTTGAAGTTCCTATTCCGAAGTTCCTATTCTCTAGAAAGTATAGGAACTTCAGA
GCGCTTTTGAAGCTAGAGAATTCGCGCACTAGTGCTAGAGGATCTTTGTGAAGGAACCTTACTTCTGTGG
TGTGACATAATTGGACAAACTACCTACAGAGATTTAAA
