>Addgene plasmid #24385 | pUAST>stop>mCD8-GFP | addgene partial sequence | sequence record 30146 | 24385 with GFP-R
TCTTCTCCTTTACTCATGGATCCGCGGCTGTGGTAGCAGATGAGAGTGATGATCAAGGACAGCAGAAGGG
CCACGCAGATTCCGGCCAAGGGTGCCCAGATGTAAATATCACAGGCGAAGTCCAATCCGGTCCCCTTCAC
TGAGCCACGGGGCCGACAATCTTCTGGTCTCTGGGGCTGAGATGTCCCGGTAGGGTGCACAGGTGAGGGA
GTTCGCAGCACTGGCTTGGTAGTAGTAGAGTTCACTTTCTGAAGGACTGGCACGACAGAACTGAAGTACA
TCACCGAGTTGCTGATGACTGAGCAGAAATAGTAGCCTTCGTTTTCCTTGCTGAACTTGTTCAGGGTGAG
AACGTACTTATTATTCGTGTCCCTCATGGCAGAAAACAGTTTCGACGAATTCAGCTTCTCGTCCCACGTT
ATCTTGTTGTGGGATGAAGCCATATAGACAACGAAGGTGGGCTGGGGGAGTTTGGAGCTGGAGTTCTGGA
AGAGCCAAGAGCATCCTTGCGAAACGGACCCCAACACTTCACATACCAGGTCCACCTTCTGACCAAGTTC
GGCGTCCATTTTCTTTGGAAAGATTCGGAGTTCGGGTGCCTGTGGCTTAGCTTCTCCACTCCCCAGGATA
ATCGACTCACCCAGCAGCAGCAGGTTCAGCGACAGAAAGCGGGTCAACGGTGAGGCCATTT
