[The description below was written by a language model from this plasmid's Addgene catalogue record.]
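Description:
pUAST>stop>mCD8-GFP is an insect (Drosophila) expression plasmid built on the pUAS-mCD8-GFP backbone, a pUAST-type vector in which GAL4-responsive UAS sequences control the transgene. It is propagated in E. coli under ampicillin selection. The record gives a backbone of about 9 kb and an insert of about 3 kb, and the copy number is listed as unknown. No feature table is provided, so the bacterial origin, the fly transformation marker and any transposon ends normally associated with pUAST vectors are not explicitly documented here.

The payload is mCD8-GFP, a fusion of the mouse CD8 transmembrane protein to GFP that serves as a membrane-targeted fluorescent reporter, useful for outlining cell morphology such as neuronal processes. According to the depositor's notes, an FRT-stop-FRT cassette, carrying added BglII and NotI sites, was PCR amplified from genomic DNA of UAS-FRT-stop-FRT-shibire(ts) flies and cloned into pUAST-mCD8-gfp. As the ">stop>" name indicates, it lies between the UAS promoter and the reporter. The stop cassette blocks reporter expression even when GAL4 is present. FLP recombinase excises the sequence between the two FRT sites, after which mCD8-GFP can be expressed under GAL4 control.

Labelling therefore requires both FLP activity and GAL4 expression, giving an intersectional readout that is heritable in the progeny of recombined cells. The associated publication describes a repressible binary expression system for transgene expression, lineage tracing and mosaic analysis. This is consistent with use of the construct to generate transgenic flies for intersectional labelling and lineage tracing.
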