Addgene plasmid #24385: pUAST>stop>mCD8-GFP
Depositing lab: Liqun Luo. Depositing organization: Stanford University. Publication: The Q system: a repressible binary system for transgene expression, lineage tracing, and mosaic analysis. Potter CJ, Tasic B, Russler EV, Liang L, Luo L. Cell. 2010 Apr 30. 141(3):536-48. 10.1016/j.cell.2010.02.025 PubMed 20434990.
Backbone
  Vector backbone: pUAS-mCD8-GFP
  Backbone size w/o insert (bp): 9000
  Vector type: Insect Expression
Growth in bacteria
  Bacterial resistance: Ampicillin, 100 μg/mL
  Growth temperature: 37°C
  Growth strain: DH5alpha
  Copy number: Unknown
Gene/Insert
  Gene/Insert name: mCD8-GFP
  Insert size (bp): 3000
  Cloning method: Restriction Enzyme
  Sequencing primers: 5′ GFP-F
Terms and licenses: Academic/Nonprofit Terms; Industry Terms: Not Available to Industry
Depositor comments: The FRT-stop-FRT cassette, with additional BglII/NotI restriction sites, was PCR amplified from genomic DNA of UAS-FRT-stop-FRT-shibire (ts) flies and cloned into pUAST-mCD8-gfp to generate pUAST-FRT-stop-FRT-mCD8-gfp (pUAS>stop>mCD8-GFP)
How to cite: pUAST>stop>mCD8-GFP was a gift from Liqun Luo (Addgene plasmid # 24385 ; http://n2t.net/addgene:24385 ; RRID:Addgene_24385)
