LOCUS       Exported 11988 bp ds-DNA circular SYN 12-MAY-2021
DEFINITION  synthetic circular DNA
ACCESSION   .
VERSION     .
KEYWORDS    pUAST>stop>mCD8-GFP
SOURCE      synthetic DNA construct
  ORGANISM  synthetic DNA construct
REFERENCE   1 (bases 1 to 11988)
  AUTHORS   Potter CJ, Tasic B, Russler EV, Liang L, Luo L.
  TITLE     The Q System: A Repressible Binary System for Transgene Expression,
            Lineage Tracing, and Mosaic Analysis
  JOURNAL   Volume 141, Issue 3, 536-548, 30 April 2010
  PUBMED    20434990
REFERENCE   2 (bases 1 to 11988)
  AUTHORS   .
  TITLE     Direct Submission
  JOURNAL   Exported May 12, 2021 from SnapGene Server 1.1.58
            http://www.snapgene.com
FEATURES             Location/Qualifiers
     source          1..11988
                     /organism="synthetic DNA construct"
                     /mol_type="other DNA"
     rep_origin      complement(235..823)
                     /direction=LEFT
                     /label=ori
                     /note="high-copy-number ColE1/pMB1/pBR322/pUC origin of
                     replication"
     primer_bind     complement(315..334)
                     /label=pBR322ori-F
                     /note="pBR322 origin, forward primer"
     CDS             complement(994..1854)
                     /codon_start=1
                     /gene="bla"
                     /product="beta-lactamase"
                     /label=AmpR
                     /note="confers resistance to ampicillin, carbenicillin, and
                     related antibiotics"
                     /translation="MSIQHFRVALIPFFAAFCLPVFAHPETLVKVKDAEDQLGARVGYI
                     ELDLNSGKILESFRPEERFPMMSTFKVLLCGAVLSRVDAGQEQLGRRIHYSQNDLVEYS
                     PVTEKHLTDGMTVRELCSAAITMSDNTAANLLLTTIGGPKELTAFLHNMGDHVTRLDRW
                     EPELNEAIPNDERDTTMPVAMATTLRKLLTGELLTLASRQQLIDWMEADKVAGPLLRSA
                     LPAGWFIADKSGAGERGSRGIIAALGPDGKPSRIVVIYTTGSQATMDERNRQIAEIGAS
                     LIKHW"
     primer_bind     1617..1636
                     /label=Amp-R
                     /note="Ampicillin resistance gene, reverse primer"
     promoter        complement(1855..1959)
                     /gene="bla"
                     /label=AmpR promoter
     primer_bind     2027..2045
                     /label=pBRforEco
                     /note="pBR322 vectors, upsteam of EcoRI site, forward
                     primer"
     primer_bind     complement(2083..2105)
                     /label=pGEX 3'
                     /note="pGEX vectors, reverse primer"
     primer_bind     2205..2224
                     /label=pRS-marker
                     /note="pRS vectors, use to sequence yeast selectable
                     marker"
     misc_feature    2761..2993
                     /label=P element 3' end
                     /note="P element 3' end"
     protein_bind    3041..3135
                     /label=5X UAS
                     /bound_moiety="GAL4"
                     /note="five tandem copies of the ""ScaI site"" 17-mer
                     CGGAGTACTGTCCTCCG, an upstream activating sequence (UAS)
                     that efficiently binds yeast Gal4 (Webster et al., 1988;
                     Pfeiffer et al., 2010)"
     promoter        3154..3392
                     /label=hsp70 promoter
                     /note="Drosophila melanogaster hsp70Bb promoter"
     primer_bind     3339..3360
                     /label=pCasper-hs
                     /note="Drosophila Hsp70 promoter, forward primer"
     protein_bind    3443..3490
                     /label=FRT
                     /bound_moiety="FLP recombinase from the Saccharomyces
                     cerevisiae 2u plasmid"
                     /note="FLP-mediated recombination occurs in the 8-bp core
                     sequence TCTAGAAA (Turan and Bode, 2011)."
     intron          3610..3675
                     /label=small t intron
                     /note="SV40 (simian virus 40) small t antigen intron"
     CDS             3805..3825
                     /codon_start=1
                     /product="nuclear localization signal of SV40 (simian virus
                     40) large T antigen"
                     /label=SV40 NLS
                     /translation="PKKKRKV"
     polyA_signal    4097..4231
                     /label=SV40 poly(A) signal
                     /note="SV40 polyadenylation signal"
     protein_bind    5053..5100
                     /label=FRT
                     /bound_moiety="FLP recombinase from the Saccharomyces
                     cerevisiae 2u plasmid"
                     /note="FLP-mediated recombination occurs in the 8-bp core
                     sequence TCTAGAAA (Turan and Bode, 2011)."
     CDS             5145..5810
                     /codon_start=1
                     /product="mouse lymphocyte antigen CD8 alpha chain"
                     /label=mCD8
                     /translation="MASPLTRFLSLNLLLLGESIILGSGEAKPQAPELRIFPKKMDAEL
                     GQKVDLVCEVLGSVSQGCSWLFQNSSSKLPQPTFVVYMASSHNKITWDEKLNSSKLFSA
                     MRDTNNKYVLTLNKFSKENEGYYFCSVISNSVMYFSSVVPVLQKVNSTTTKPVLRTPSP
                     VHPTGTSQPQRPEDCRPRGSVKGTGLDFACDIYIWAPLAGICVALLLSLIITLICYHSR
                     "
     CDS             5817..6530
                     /codon_start=1
                     /product="green fluorescent protein"
                     /label=GFP
                     /translation="MSKGEELFTGVVPILVELDGDVNGHKFSVSGEGEGDATYGKLTLK
                     FICTTGKLPVPWPTLVTTLTYGVQCFSRYPDHMKQHDFFKSAMPEGYVQERTIFFKDDG
                     NYKTRAEVKFEGDTLVNRIELKGIDFKEDGNILGHKLEYNYNSHNVYIMADKQKNGIKV
                     NFKIRHNIEDGSVQLADHYQQNTPIGDGPVLLPDNHYLSTQSALSKDPNEKRDHMVLLE
                     FVTAAGITHGMDELYK"
     primer_bind     complement(5847..5875)
                     /label=GFP-R
                     /note="GFP, reverse primer. Does NOT anneal to EGFP"
     primer_bind     6470..6490
                     /label=GFP-F
                     /note="GFP, forward primer. Does NOT anneal to EGFP"
     intron          6617..6682
                     /label=small t intron
                     /note="SV40 (simian virus 40) small t antigen intron"
     CDS             6812..6832
                     /codon_start=1
                     /product="nuclear localization signal of SV40 (simian virus
                     40) large T antigen"
                     /label=SV40 NLS
                     /translation="PKKKRKV"
     polyA_signal    7104..7238
                     /label=SV40 poly(A) signal
                     /note="SV40 polyadenylation signal"
     primer_bind     complement(7265..7283)
                     /label=pCasper-F
                     /note="Drosophila mini-white gene, reverse primer"
     CDS             join(7743..7814,8209..8482,8557..9211,9273..9588,9809..9940
                     ,10011..10625)
                     /codon_start=1
                     /gene="white"
                     /product="Drosophila white gene eye color pigment"
                     /label=mini-white
                     /note="This is a modified version of the white gene lacking
                     part of the first intron."
                     /translation="MGQEDQELLIRGGSKHPSAEHLNNGDSGAASQSCINQGFGQAKNY
                     GTLLPPSPPEDSGSGSGQLAENLTYAWHNMDIFGAVNQPGSGWRQLVNRTRGLFCNERH
                     IPAPRKHLLKNVCGVAYPGELLAVMGSSGAGKTTLLNALAFRSPQGIQVSPSGMRLLNG
                     QPVDAKEMQARCAYVQQDDLFIGSLTAREHLIFQAMVRMPRHLTYRQRVARVDQVIQEL
                     SLSKCQHTIIGVPGRVKGLSGGERKRLAFASEALTDPPLLICDEPTSGLDSFTAHSVVQ
                     VLKKLSQKGKTVILTIHQPSSELFELFDKILLMAEGRVAFLGTPSEAVDFFSYVGAQCP
                     TNYNPADFYVQVLAVVPGREIESRDRIAKICDNFAISKVARDMEQLLATKNLEKPLEQP
                     ENGYTYKATWFMQFRAVLWRSWLSVLKEPLLVKVRLIQTTMVAILIGLIFLGQQLTQVG
                     VMNINGAIFLFLTNMTFQNVFATINVFTSELPVFMREARSRLYRCDTYFLGKTIAELPL
                     FLTVPLVFTAIAYPMIGLRAGVLHFFNCLALVTLVANVSTSFGYLISCASSSTSMALSV
                     GPPVIIPFLLFGGFFLNSGSVPVYLKWLSYLSWFRYANEGLLINQWADVEPGEISCTSS
                     NTTCPSSGKVILETLNFSAADLPLDYVGLAILIVSFRVLAYLALRLRARRKE"
     misc_feature    11403..11988
                     /label=P element 5' end
ORIGIN
        1 ggccagaccc acgtagtcca gcggcagatc ggcggcggag aagttaagcg tctccaggat
       61 gaccttgccc gaactggggc acgtggtgtt cgacgatgtg cagctaattt cgcccggctc
      121 cacgtccgcc cattggttaa tcagcagacc ctcgttggcg taacggaacc atgagaggta
      181 cgacaaccat ttgaggtata ctggcaccga gcccgagttc aagaagaagg cgtttttcca
      241 taggctccgc ccccctgacg agcatcacaa aaatcgacgc tcaagtcaga ggtggcgaaa
      301 cccgacagga ctataaagat accaggcgtt tccccctgga agctccctcg tgcgctctcc
      361 tgttccgacc ctgccgctta ccggatacct gtccgccttt ctcccttcgg gaagcgtggc
      421 gctttctcaa tgctcacgct gtaggtatct cagttcggtg taggtcgttc gctccaagct
      481 gggctgtgtg cacgaacccc ccgttcagcc cgaccgctgc gccttatccg gtaactatcg
      541 tcttgagtcc aacccggtaa gacacgactt atcgccactg gcagcagcca ctggtaacag
      601 gattagcaga gcgaggtatg taggcggtgc tacagagttc ttgaagtggt ggcctaacta
      661 cggctacact agaaggacag tatttggtat ctgcgctctg ctgaagccag ttaccttcgg
      721 aaaaagagtt ggtagctctt gatccggcaa acaaaccacc gctggtagcg gtggtttttt
      781 tgtttgcaag cagcagatta cgcgcagaaa aaaaggatct caagaagatc ctttgatctt
      841 ttctacgggg tctgacgctc agtggaacga aaactcacgt taagggattt tggtcatgag
      901 attatcaaaa aggatcttca cctagatcct tttaaattaa aaatgaagtt ttaaatcaat
      961 ctaaagtata tatgagtaaa cttggtctga cagttaccaa tgcttaatca gtgaggcacc
     1021 tatctcagcg atctgtctat ttcgttcatc catagttgcc tgactccccg tcgtgtagat
     1081 aactacgata cgggagggct taccatctgg ccccagtgct gcaatgatac cgcgagaccc
     1141 acgctcaccg gctccagatt tatcagcaat aaaccagcca gccggaaggg ccgagcgcag
     1201 aagtggtcct gcaactttat ccgcctccat ccagtctatt aattgttgcc gggaagctag
     1261 agtaagtagt tcgccagtta atagtttgcg caacgttgtt gccattgcta caggcatcgt
     1321 ggtgtcacgc tcgtcgtttg gtatggcttc attcagctcc ggttcccaac gatcaaggcg
     1381 agttacatga tcccccatgt tgtgcaaaaa agcggttagc tccttcggtc ctccgatcgt
     1441 tgtcagaagt aagttggccg cagtgttatc actcatggtt atggcagcac tgcataattc
     1501 tcttactgtc atgccatccg taagatgctt ttctgtgact ggtgagtact caaccaagtc
     1561 attctgagaa tagtgtatgc ggcgaccgag ttgctcttgc ccggcgtcaa cacgggataa
     1621 taccgcgcca catagcagaa ctttaaaagt gctcatcatt ggaaaacgtt cttcggggcg
     1681 aaaactctca aggatcttac cgctgttgag atccagttcg atgtaaccca ctcgtgcacc
     1741 caactgatct tcagcatctt ttactttcac cagcgtttct gggtgagcaa aaacaggaag
     1801 gcaaaatgcc gcaaaaaagg gaataagggc gacacggaaa tgttgaatac tcatactctt
     1861 cctttttcaa tattattgaa gcatttatca gggttattgt ctcatgagcg gatacatatt
     1921 tgaatgtatt tagaaaaata aacaaatagg ggttccgcgc acatttcccc gaaaagtgcc
     1981 acctgacgtc taagaaacca ttattatcat gacattaacc tataaaaata ggcgtatcac
     2041 gaggcccttt cgtctcgcgc gtttcggtga tgacggtgaa aacctctgac acatgcagct
     2101 cccggagacg gtcacagctt gtctgtaagc ggatgccggg agcagacaag cccgtcaggg
     2161 cgcgtcagcg ggtgttggcg ggtgtcgggg ctggcttaac tatgcggcat cagagcagat
     2221 tgtactgaga gtgcaccata tgcggtgtga aataccgcac cgaatcgcgc ggaactaacg
     2281 acagtcgctc caaggtcgtc gaacaaaagg tgaatgtgtt gcggagagcg ggtgggagac
     2341 agcgaaagag caactacgaa acgtggtgtg gtggaggtga attatgaaga gggcgcgcga
     2401 tttgaaaagt atgtatataa aaaatatatc ccggtgtttt atgtagcgat aaacgagttt
     2461 ttgatgtaag gtatgcaggt gtgtaagtct tttggttaga agacaaatcc aaagtctact
     2521 tgtggggatg ttcgaagggg aaatacttgt attctatagg tcatatcttg tttttattgg
     2581 cacaaatata attacattag ctttttgagg gggcaataaa cagtaaacac gatggtaata
     2641 atggtaaaaa aaaaaacaag cagttatttc ggatatatgt cggctactcc ttgcgtcggg
     2701 cccgaagtct tagagccaga tatgcgagca cccggaagct cacgatgaga atggccagac
     2761 catgatgaaa taacataagg tggtcccgtc ggcaagagac atccacttaa cgtatgcttg
     2821 caataagtgc gagtgaaagg aatagtattc tgagtgtcgt attgagtctg agtgagacag
     2881 cgatatgatt gttgattaac ccttagcatg tccgtggggt ttgaattaac tcataatatt
     2941 aattagacga aattattttt aaagttttat ttttaataat ttgcgagtac gcaaagcttg
     3001 ggctgcatct ctccggatcc aagcttgcat gcctgcaggt cggagtactg tcctccgagc
     3061 ggagtactgt cctccgagcg gagtactgtc ctccgagcgg agtactgtcc tccgagcgga
     3121 gtactgtcct ccgagcggag actctagcga gcgccggagt ataaatagag gcgcttcgtc
     3181 tacggagcga caattcaatt caaacaagca aagtgaacac gtcgctaagc gaaagctaag
     3241 caaataaaca agcgcagctg aacaagctaa acaatctgca gtaaagtgca agttaaagtg
     3301 aatcaattaa aagtaaccag caaccaagta aatcaactgc aactactgaa atctgccaag
     3361 aagtaattat tgaatacaag aagagaactc tgaataggga attgggaatt cgttaacaga
     3421 tctgagggta cccggggatc ttgaagttcc tattccgaag ttcctattct ctagaaagta
     3481 taggaacttc agagcgcttt tgaagctaga gaattcgcgc actagtgcta gaggatcttt
     3541 gtgaaggaac cttacttctg tggtgtgaca taattggaca aactacctac agagatttaa
     3601 agctctaagg taaatataaa atttttaagt gtataatgtg ttaaactact gattctaatt
     3661 gtttgtgtat tttagattcc aacctatgga actgatgaat gggagcagtg gtggaatgcc
     3721 tttaatgagg aaaacctgtt ttgctcagaa gaaatgccat ctagtgatga tgaggctact
     3781 gctgactctc aacattctac tcctccaaaa aagaagagaa aggtagaaga ccccaaggac
     3841 tttccttcag aattgctaag ttttttgagt catgctgtgt ttagtaatag aactcttgct
     3901 tgctttgcta tttacaccac aaaggaaaaa gctgcactgc tatacaagaa aattatggaa
     3961 aaatatttga tgtatagtgc cttgactaga gatcataatc agccatacca catttgtaga
     4021 ggttttactt gctttaaaaa acctcccaca cctccccctg aacctgaaac ataaaatgaa
     4081 tgcaattgtt gttgttaact tgtttattgc agcttataat ggttacaaat aaagcaatag
     4141 catcacaaat ttcacaaata aagcattttt ttcactgcat tctagttgtg gtttgtccaa
     4201 actcatcaat gtatcttatc atgtctggat ctgcgtcgcg ccacttcaac gctcgatggg
     4261 agcgtcattg gtgggcgggg taaccgtcga aatcagtgtt tacgcttcca atcgcaacaa
     4321 aaaattcact gcaacactga aaagcatacg aaaacgatga agattgtacg agaaaccata
     4381 aagtatttta tccacaaaga cacgtatagc agaaaagcca agttaactcg gcgataagtt
     4441 gtgtacacaa gaataaaatc ggccagattc agtgttgtca gaaataagaa aaccccacta
     4501 tgtttttctt tgccttttct ttctcccagc gatcattcat ttcgtggtga aagaacgggg
     4561 tcattgcacg gagtttcgac tgcgggaaag cagagctgcc gttcacttcg tctataatta
     4621 gcgctttcta ttttccccga ttcgggccgc tgctgcgctt ttccgcctgc tgtttgtggc
     4681 aagtgtagca gcaggctgtg cacgcagtgt ggcatgcact tggctttcca ccgttggtat
     4741 cgattctctg ggacgatgag tcattccttt cggggccaca gcataatcgt tgccagctca
     4801 ccgaaatggt gacttcattt cttaactgcc gtcaagcatg cgattgtaca tacatacata
     4861 tttatatatg tacatattta tgtgactatg gtaggtcgat ataatagcaa tcaacgcaag
     4921 caaatgtgtc agtcctgctt acaggaacga ttctatttag taattttcgt tgtataaagt
     4981 aattatgtat gtatgtaagc cccataaatc tgaaacaatt aggcaaaacc atgcgaggat
     5041 ccgggggatc ttgaagttcc tattccgaag ttcctattct ctagaaagta taggaacttc
     5101 agagcgcttt tgaagctggg taccgcggcc gcggctcgag caaaatggcc tcaccgttga
     5161 cccgctttct gtcgctgaac ctgctgctgc tgggtgagtc gattatcctg gggagtggag
     5221 aagctaagcc acaggcaccc gaactccgaa tctttccaaa gaaaatggac gccgaacttg
     5281 gtcagaaggt ggacctggta tgtgaagtgt tggggtccgt ttcgcaagga tgctcttggc
     5341 tcttccagaa ctccagctcc aaactccccc agcccacctt cgttgtctat atggcttcat
     5401 cccacaacaa gataacgtgg gacgagaagc tgaattcgtc gaaactgttt tctgccatga
     5461 gggacacgaa taataagtac gttctcaccc tgaacaagtt cagcaaggaa aacgaaggct
     5521 actatttctg ctcagtcatc agcaactcgg tgatgtactt cagttctgtc gtgccagtcc
     5581 ttcagaaagt gaactctact actaccaagc cagtgctgcg aactccctca cctgtgcacc
     5641 ctaccgggac atctcagccc cagagaccag aagattgtcg gccccgtggc tcagtgaagg
     5701 ggaccggatt ggacttcgcc tgtgatattt acatctgggc acccttggcc ggaatctgcg
     5761 tggcccttct gctgtccttg atcatcactc tcatctgcta ccacagccgc ggatccatga
     5821 gtaaaggaga agaacttttc actggagttg tcccaattct tgttgaatta gatggtgatg
     5881 ttaatgggca caaattttct gtcagtggag agggtgaagg tgatgcaaca tacggaaaac
     5941 ttacccttaa atttatttgc actactggaa aactacctgt tccatggcca acacttgtca
     6001 ctactttaac ttatggtgtt caatgctttt caagataccc agatcatatg aaacagcatg
     6061 actttttcaa gagtgccatg cccgaaggtt atgtccagga aagaactata tttttcaaag
     6121 atgacgggaa ctacaagaca cgtgctgaag tcaagtttga aggtgatacc cttgttaata
     6181 gaatcgagtt aaaaggtatt gattttaaag aagatggaaa cattcttgga cacaaattgg
     6241 aatacaacta taactcacac aatgtataca tcatggcaga caaacaaaag aatggaatca
     6301 aagttaactt caaaattaga cacaacattg aagatggaag cgttcaacta gcagaccatt
     6361 atcaacaaaa tactccaatt ggcgatggcc ctgtcctttt accagacaac cattacctgt
     6421 ccacacaatc tgccctttcg aaagatccca acgaaaagag agaccacatg gtccttcttg
     6481 agtttgtaac agctgctggg attacacatg gcatggatga actatacaaa taatctagag
     6541 gatctttgtg aaggaacctt acttctgtgg tgtgacataa ttggacaaac tacctacaga
     6601 gatttaaagc tctaaggtaa atataaaatt tttaagtgta taatgtgtta aactactgat
     6661 tctaattgtt tgtgtatttt agattccaac ctatggaact gatgaatggg agcagtggtg
     6721 gaatgccttt aatgaggaaa acctgttttg ctcagaagaa atgccatcta gtgatgatga
     6781 ggctactgct gactctcaac attctactcc tccaaaaaag aagagaaagg tagaagaccc
     6841 caaggacttt ccttcagaat tgctaagttt tttgagtcat gctgtgttta gtaatagaac
     6901 tcttgcttgc tttgctattt acaccacaaa ggaaaaagct gcactgctat acaagaaaat
     6961 tatggaaaaa tatttgatgt atagtgcctt gactagagat cataatcagc cataccacat
     7021 ttgtagaggt tttacttgct ttaaaaaacc tcccacacct ccccctgaac ctgaaacata
     7081 aaatgaatgc aattgttgtt gttaacttgt ttattgcagc ttataatggt tacaaataaa
     7141 gcaatagcat cacaaatttc acaaataaag catttttttc actgcattct agttgtggtt
     7201 tgtccaaact catcaatgta tcttatcatg tctggatcgg atccactaga aggccttagt
     7261 atgtatgtaa gttaataaaa cccttttttg gagaatgtag atttaaaaaa acatattttt
     7321 tttttatttt ttactgcact ggacatcatt gaacttatct gatcagtttt aaatttactt
     7381 cgatccaagg gtatttgaag taccaggttc tttcgattac ctctcactca aaatgacatt
     7441 ccactcaaag tcagcgctgt ttgcctcctt ctctgtccac agaaatatcg ccgtctcttt
     7501 cgccgctgcg tccgctatct ctttcgccac cgtttgtagc gttacctagc gtcaatgtcc
     7561 gccttcagtt gcactttgtc agcggtttcg tgacgaagct ccaagcggtt tacgccatca
     7621 attaaacaca aagtgctgtg ccaaaactcc tctcgcttct tatttttgtt tgttttttga
     7681 gtgattgggg tggtgattgg ttttgggtgg gtaagcaggg gaaagtgtga aaaatcccgg
     7741 caatgggcca agaggatcag gagctattaa ttcgcggagg cagcaaacac ccatctgccg
     7801 agcatctgaa caatgtgagt agtacatgtg catacatctt aagttcactt gatctatagg
     7861 aactgcgatt gcaacatcaa attgtctgcg gcgtgagaac tgcgacccac aaaaatccca
     7921 aaccgcaatc gcacaaacaa atagtgacac gaaacagatt attctggtag ctgtgctcgc
     7981 tatataagac aatttttaag atcatatcat gatcaagaca tctaaaggca ttcattttcg
     8041 actacattct tttttacaaa aaatataaca accagatatt ttaagctgat cctagatgca
     8101 caaaaaataa ataaaagtat aaacctactt cgtaggatac ttcgttttgt tcggggttag
     8161 atgagcataa cgcttgtagt tgatatttga gatcccctat cattgcaggg tgacagcgga
     8221 gcggcttcgc agagctgcat taaccagggc ttcgggcagg ccaaaaacta cggcacgctc
     8281 ctgccaccca gtccgccgga ggactccggt tcagggagcg gccaactagc cgagaacctc
     8341 acctatgcct ggcacaatat ggacatcttt ggggcggtca atcagccggg ctccggatgg
     8401 cggcagctgg tcaaccggac acgcggacta ttctgcaacg agcgacacat accggcgccc
     8461 aggaaacatt tgctcaagaa cggtgagttt ctattcgcag tcggctgatc tgtgtgaaat
     8521 cttaataaag ggtccaatta ccaatttgaa actcagtttg cggcgtggcc tatccgggcg
     8581 aacttttggc cgtgatgggc agttccggtg ccggaaagac gaccctgctg aatgcccttg
     8641 cctttcgatc gccgcagggc atccaagtat cgccatccgg gatgcgactg ctcaatggcc
     8701 aacctgtgga cgccaaggag atgcaggcca ggtgcgccta tgtccagcag gatgacctct
     8761 ttatcggctc cctaacggcc agggaacacc tgattttcca ggccatggtg cggatgccac
     8821 gacatctgac ctatcggcag cgagtggccc gcgtggatca ggtgatccag gagctttcgc
     8881 tcagcaaatg tcagcacacg atcatcggtg tgcccggcag ggtgaaaggt ctgtccggcg
     8941 gagaaaggaa gcgtctggca ttcgcctccg aggcactaac cgatccgccg cttctgatct
     9001 gcgatgagcc cacctccgga ctggactcat ttaccgccca cagcgtcgtc caggtgctga
     9061 agaagctgtc gcagaagggc aagaccgtca tcctgaccat tcatcagccg tcttccgagc
     9121 tgtttgagct ctttgacaag atccttctga tggccgaggg cagggtagct ttcttgggca
     9181 ctcccagcga agccgtcgac ttcttttcct agtgagttcg atgtgtttat taagggtatc
     9241 tagcattaca ttacatctca actcctatcc agcgtgggtg cccagtgtcc taccaactac
     9301 aatccggcgg acttttacgt acaggtgttg gccgttgtgc ccggacggga gatcgagtcc
     9361 cgtgatcgga tcgccaagat atgcgacaat tttgctatta gcaaagtagc ccgggatatg
     9421 gagcagttgt tggccaccaa aaatttggag aagccactgg agcagccgga gaatgggtac
     9481 acctacaagg ccacctggtt catgcagttc cgggcggtcc tgtggcgatc ctggctgtcg
     9541 gtgctcaagg aaccactcct cgtaaaagtg cgacttattc agacaacggt gagtggttcc
     9601 agtggaaaca aatgatataa cgcttacaat tcttggaaac aaattcgcta gattttagtt
     9661 agaattgcct gattccacac ccttcttagt ttttttcaat gagatgtata gtttatagtt
     9721 ttgcagaaaa taaataaatt tcatttaact cgcgaacatg ttgaagatat gaatattaat
     9781 gagatgcgag taacatttta atttgcagat ggttgccatc ttgattggcc tcatcttttt
     9841 gggccaacaa ctcacgcaag tgggcgtgat gaatatcaac ggagccatct tcctcttcct
     9901 gaccaacatg acctttcaaa acgtctttgc cacgataaat gtaagtcttg tttagaatac
     9961 atttgcatat taataattta ctaactttct aatgaatcga ttcgatttag gtgttcacct
    10021 cagagctgcc agtttttatg agggaggccc gaagtcgact ttatcgctgt gacacatact
    10081 ttctgggcaa aacgattgcc gaattaccgc tttttctcac agtgccactg gtcttcacgg
    10141 cgattgccta tccgatgatc ggactgcggg ccggagtgct gcacttcttc aactgcctgg
    10201 cgctggtcac tctggtggcc aatgtgtcaa cgtccttcgg atatctaata tcctgcgcca
    10261 gctcctcgac ctcgatggcg ctgtctgtgg gtccgccggt tatcatacca ttcctgctct
    10321 ttggcggctt cttcttgaac tcgggctcgg tgccagtata cctcaaatgg ttgtcgtacc
    10381 tctcatggtt ccgttacgcc aacgagggtc tgctgattaa ccaatgggcg gacgtggagc
    10441 cgggcgaaat tagctgcaca tcgtcgaaca ccacgtgccc cagttcgggc aaggtcatcc
    10501 tggagacgct taacttctcc gccgccgatc tgccgctgga ctacgtgggt ctggccattc
    10561 tcatcgtgag cttccgggtg ctcgcatatc tggctctaag acttcgggcc cgacgcaagg
    10621 agtagccgac atatatccga aataactgct tgtttttttt tttaccatta ttaccatcgt
    10681 gtttactgtt tattgccccc tcaaaaagct aatgtaatta tatttgtgcc aataaaaaca
    10741 agatatgacc tatagaatac aagtatttcc ccttcgaaca tccccacaag tagactttgg
    10801 atttgtcttc taaccaaaag acttacacac ctgcatacct tacatcaaaa actcgtttat
    10861 cgctacataa aacaccggga tatatttttt atatacatac ttttcaaatc gcgcgccctc
    10921 ttcataattc acctccacca caccacgttt cgtagttgct ctttcgctgt ctcccacccg
    10981 ctctccgcaa cacattcacc ttttgttcga cgaccttgga gcgactgtcg ttagttccgc
    11041 gcgattcggt tcgctcaaat ggttccgagt ggttcatttc gtctcaatag aaattagtaa
    11101 taaatatttg tatgtacaat ttatttgctc caatatattt gtatatattt ccctcacagc
    11161 tatatttatt ctaatttaat attatgactt tttaaggtaa ttttttgtga cctgttcgga
    11221 gtgattagcg ttacaatttg aactgaaagt gacatccagt gtttgttcct tgtgtagatg
    11281 catctcaaaa aaatggtggg cataatagtg ttgtttatat atatcaaaaa taacaactat
    11341 aataataaga atacatttaa tttagaaaat gcttggattt cactggaact agaattaatt
    11401 cggctgctgc tctaaacgac gcatttcgta ctccaaagta cgaatttttt ccctcaagct
    11461 cttattttca ttaaacaatg aacaggacct aacgcacagt cacgttattg tttacataaa
    11521 tgattttttt tactattcaa acttactctg tttgtgtact cccactggta tagccttctt
    11581 ttatcttttc tggttcaggc tctatcactt tactaggtac ggcatctgcg ttgagtcgcc
    11641 tccttttaaa tgtctgacct tttgcaggtg cagccttcca ctgcgaatca ttaaagtggg
    11701 tatcacaaat ttgggagttt tcaccaaggc tgcacccaag gctctgctcc cacaattttc
    11761 tcttaatagc acacttcggc acgtgaatta attttactcc agtcacagct ttgcagcaaa
    11821 atttgcaata tttcattttt ttttattcca cgtaagggtt aatgttttca aaaaaaaatt
    11881 cgtccgcaca caacctttcc tctcaacaag caaacgtgca ctgaatttaa gtgtatactt
    11941 cggtaagctt cggctatcga cgggaccacc ttatgttatt tcatcatg
//
